>Addgene plasmid #14741 | human K18 | addgene partial sequence | sequence record 21128 | 14741 with hKRT18-F 5'-caaagcctgagtcctgtcct
CCACTCGCTCCACCTTCTCCACCAACTACCGGTCCCTGGGCTCTGTCCAGGCGCCCAGCTACGGCGCCCG
GCCGGTCAGCAGCGCGGCCAGCGTCTATGCAGGCGCTGGGGGCTCTGGTTCCCGGATCTCCGTGTCCCGC
TCCACCAGCTTCAGGGGCGGCATGGGGTCCGGGGGCCTGGCCACCGGGATAGCCGGGGGTCTGGCAGGAA
TGGGAGGCATCCAGAACGAGAAGGAGACCATGCAAAGCCTGAACGACCGCCTGGCCTCTTACCTGGACAG
AGTGAGGAGCCTGGAGACCGAGAACCGGAGGCTGGAGAGCAAAATCCGGGAGCACTTGGAGAAGAAGGGA
CCCCAGGTCAGAGACTGGAGCCATTACTTCAAGATCATCGAGGACCTGAGGGCTCAGATCTTCGCAAATA
CTGTGGACAATGCCCGCATCGTTCTGCAGATTGACAATGCCCGTCTTGCTGCTGATGACTTTAGAGTCAA
GTATGAGACAGAGCTGGCCATGCGCCAGTCTGTGGAGAACGACATCCATGGGCTCCGCAAGGTCATTGAT
GACACCAATATCACACGACTGCAGCTGGAGACAGAGATCGAGGCTCTCAAGGAGGAGCTGCTCTTCATG
