[The description below was written by a language model from this plasmid's Addgene catalogue record.]
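Description:
Human K18 is a mammalian expression plasmid carrying the human keratin 18 gene (KRT18, also known as CK-18 or CYK18), which encodes a type I intermediate filament protein of simple epithelia. The backbone is recorded as pMRB101, but the depositor comments caution that the cloning information may not be accurate and that the backbone could instead be pcDNA3.1, so the vector's identity should be treated as uncertain. The plasmid is propagated in E. coli as a high-copy construct under ampicillin selection. The insert was introduced by restriction cloning, with an EcoRI site at the 5′ junction that was destroyed in the process; the 3′ cloning site is not given.

The record does not state the promoter driving K18 expression, any polyadenylation signal, epitope tags, reporters, or a mammalian selection marker, and no feature table is available to confirm these elements. It also does not list any mutations, which suggests, but does not confirm, a wild-type coding sequence. According to the depositor, the plasmid has been used for transfection of cultured cells. The associated publication concerns identification of the major physiological phosphorylation site of human keratin 18, its candidate kinases, and the role of that phosphorylation in filament reorganization. This points to use of the construct for expressing K18 in mammalian cells to study keratin phosphorylation and filament assembly and dynamics. Because the backbone is in doubt, users would reasonably verify the vector context by sequencing or restriction mapping before relying on any assumed regulatory elements.
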