Addgene plasmid #14741: human K18
Depositing lab: M Bishr Omary. Depositing organization: Stanford University. Publication: Identification of the major physiologic phosphorylation site of human keratin 18: potential kinases and a role in filament reorganization. Ku NO, Omary MB. J Cell Biol. 1994 Oct . 127(1):161-71. 10.1083/jcb.127.1.161 PubMed 7523419.
Backbone
  Vector backbone: pMRB101
  Vector type: Mammalian Expression
Growth in bacteria
  Bacterial resistance: Ampicillin, 100 μg/mL
  Growth temperature: 37°C
  Growth strain: DH5alpha
  Copy number: High Copy
Gene/Insert
  Gene/Insert name: Keratin 18 (alt name: KRT18)
  Species: H. sapiens (human)
  Entrez Gene: KRT18 (a.k.a. CK-18, CYK18, K18)
  Cloning method: Restriction Enzyme; 5′ cloning site EcoRI (destroyed during cloning)
  Sequencing primers: 5′ N/A
Terms and licenses: Academic/Nonprofit Terms; Industry Terms: Not Available to Industry
Depositor comments: Cloning information may not be accurate. Backbone could be pcDNA3.1. The plasmid was used for transfection by the Omary lab. For example, see Ku et al 2002 JBC 277:10775, Ku et al 1998 EMBO 17:1892.
How to cite: human K18 was a gift from M Bishr Omary (Addgene plasmid # 14741 ; http://n2t.net/addgene:14741 ; RRID:Addgene_14741)
